>Addgene plasmid #26052 | pPMQAK1 | depositor full sequence | sequence record 12225 | Author sequence
GCGATTCCGACTCGTCCAACATCAATACAACCTATTAATTTCCCCTCGTCAAAAATAAGGTTATCAAGTG
AGAAATCACCATGAGTGACGACTGAATCCGGTGAGAATGGCAAAAGCTTATGCATTTCTTTCCAGACTTG
TTCAACAGGCCAGCCATTACGCTCGTCATCAAAATCACTCGCATCAACCAAACCGTTATTCATTCGTGAT
TGCGCCTGAGCGAGACGAAATACGCGATCGCTGTTAAAAGGACAATTACAAACAGGAATCGAATGCAACC
GGCGCAGGAACACTGCCAGCGCATCAACAATATTTTCACCTGAATCAGGATATTCTTCTAATACCTGGAA
TGCTGTTTTCCCGGGGATCGCAGTGGTGAGTAACCATGCATCATCAGGAGTACGGATAAAATGCTTGATG
GTCGGAAGAGGCATAAATTCCGTCAGCCAGTTTAGTCTGACCATCTCATCTGTAACATCATTGGCAACGC
TACCTTTGCCATGTTTCAGAAACAACTCTGGCGCATCGGGCTTCCCATACAATCGATAGATTGTCGCACC
TGATTGCCCGACATTATCGCGAGCCCATTTATACCCATATAAATCAGCATCCATGTTGGAATTTAATCGC
GGCCTGGAGCAAGACGTTTCCCGTTGAATATGGCTCATAACACCCCTTGTATTACTGTTTATGTAAGCAG
ACAGTTTTATTGTTCATGATGATATATTTTTATCTTGTGCAATGTAACATCAGAGATTTTGAGACACAAC
GTGGCTTTGTTGAATAAATCGAACTTTTGCTGAGTTGAAGGATCAGCTCGAGTTACCAATGCTTAATCAG
TGAGGCACCTATCTCAGCGATCTGTCTATTTCGTTCATCCATAGTTGCCTGACTCCCCGTCGTGTAGATA
ACTACGATACGGGAGGGCTTACCATCTGGCCCCAGTGCTGCAATGATACCGCGAGACCCACGCTCACCGG
CTCCAGATTTATCAGCAATAAACCAGCCAGCCGGAAGGGCCGAGCGCAGAAGTGGTCCTGCAACTTTATC
CGCCTCCATCCAGTCTATTAATTGTTGCCGGGAAGCTAGAGTAAGTAGTTCGCCAGTTAATAGTTTGCGC
AACGTTGTTGCCATTGCTACAGGCATCGTGGTGTCACGCTCGTCGTTTGGTATGGCTTCATTCAGCTCCG
GTTCCCAACGATCAAGGCGAGTTACATGATCCCCCATGTTGTGCAAAAAAGCGGTTAGCTCCTTCGGTCC
TCCGATCGTTGTCAGAAGTAAGTTGGCCGCAGTGTTATCACTCATGGTTATGGCAGCACTGCATAATTCT
CTTACTGTCATGCCATCCGTAAGATGCTTTTCTGTGACTGGTGAGTACTCAACCAAGTCATTCTGAGAAT
AGTGTATGCGGCGACCGAGTTGCTCTTGCCCGGCGTCAATACGGGATAATACCGCGCCACATAGCAGAAC
TTTAAAAGTGCTCATCATTGGAAAACGTTCTTCGGGGCGAAAACTCTCAAGGATCTTACCGCTGTTGAGA
TCCAGTTCGATGTAACCCACTCGTGCACCCAACTGATCTTCAGCATCTTTTACTTTCACCAGCGTTTCTG
GGTGAGCAAAAACAGGAAGGCAAAATGCCGCAAAAAAGGGAATAAGGGCGACACGGAAATGTTGAATACT
CATACTCTTCCTTTTTCAATATTATTGAAGCATTTATCAGGGTTATTGTCTCATGAGCGGATACATATTT
GAATGTATTTAGAAAAATAAACAAATAGGGGTTCCGCGCACATTTCCCCGAAAAGTGCCACCTGACGTCT
AAGAAACCATTATTATCATGACATTAACCTATAAAAATAGGCGTATCACGAGGCAGAATTTCAGATAAAA
AAAATCCTTAGCTTTCGCTAAGGATGATTTCTGGAATTCGCGGCCGCTTCTAGAGACTGGCTGTGTATAA
GGGAGCCTGACATTTATATTCCCCAGAACATCAGGTTAATGGCGTTTTTGATGTCATTTTCGCGGTGGCT
GAGATCAGCCACTTCTTCCCCGATAACGGAGACCGGCACACTGGCCATATCGGTGGTCATCATGCGCCAG
CTTTCATCCCCGATATGCACCACCGGGTAAAGTTCACGGGAGACTTTATCTGACAGCAGACGTGCACTGG
CCAGGGGGATCACCATCCGTCGCCCGGGCGTGTCAATAATATCACTCTGTACATCCACAAACAGACGATA
ACGGCTCTCTCTTTTATAGGTGTAAACCTTAAACTGCATTTCACCAGCCCCTGTTCTCGTCAGCAAAAGA
GCCGTTCATTTCAATAAACCGGGCGACCTCAGCCATCCCTTCCTGATTTTCCGCTTTCCAGCGTTCGGCA
CGCAGACGACGGGCTTCATTCTGCATGGTTGCGCTTACCAGACCGGAGATATTGACATCATATATGCCTT
GAGCAACTGATAGCTGTCGCTGTCAACTGTCACTGTAATACGCTGCTTCATAGCATACCTCTTTTTGACA
TACTTCGGGTATACATATCAGTATATATTCTTATACCGCAAAAATCAGCGCGCAAATACGCATACTGTTA
TCTGGCTTTTAGTAAGCCGGATCCACGCGTTACTAGTAGCGGCCGCTGCAGTCCGGCAAAAAAGGGCAAG
GTGTCACCACCCTGCCCTTTTTCTTTAAAACCGAAAAGATTACTTCGCGTTATGCAGGCTTCCTCGCTCA
CTGACTCGCTGCGCTCGGTCGTTCGGCTGCGGCGAGCGGTATCAGCTCACTCAAAGGCGGTAATCAATTG
AGTTCTTTTACCCTCAGCCGAAATGCCTGCCGTTGCTAGACATTGCCAGCCAGTGCCCGTCACTCCCGTA
CTAACTGTCACGAACCCCTGCAATAACTGTCACGCCCCCCTGCAATAACTGTCACGAACCCCTGCAATAA
CTGTCACGCCCCCAAACCTGCAAACCCAGCAGGGGCGGGGGCTGGCGGGGTGTTGGAAAAATCCATCCAT
GATTATCTAAGAATAATCCACTAGGCGCGGTTATCAGCGCCCTTGTGGGGCGCTGCTGCCCTTGCCCAAT
ATGCCCGGCCAGAGGCCGGATAGCTGGTCTATTCGCTGCGCTAGGCTACACACCGCCCCACCGCTGCGCG
GCAGGGGGAAAGGCGGGCAAAGCCCGCTAAACCCCACACCAAACCCCGCAGAAATACGCTGGAGCGCTTT
TAGCCGCTTTAGCGGCCTTTCCCCCTACCCGAAGGGTGGGGGCGCGTGTGCAGCCCCGCAGGGCCTGTCT
CGGTCGATCATTCAGCCCGGCTCATCCTTCTGGCGTGGCGGCAGACCGAACAAGGCGCGGTCGTGGTCGC
GTTCAAGGTACGCATCCATTGCCGCCATGAGCCGATCCTCCGGCCACTCGCTGCTGTTCACCTTGGCCAA
AATCATGGCCCCCACCAGCACCTTGCGCCTTGTTTCGTTCTTGCGCTCTTGCTGCTGTTCCCTTGCCCGC
ACCCGCTGAATTTCGGCATTGATTCGCGCTCGTTGTTCTTCGAGCTTGGCCAGCCGATCCGCCGCCTTGT
TGCTCCCCTTAACCATCTTGACACCCCATTGTTAATGTGCTGTCTCGTAGGCTATCATGGAGGCACAGCG
GCGGCAATCCCGACCCTACTTTGTAGGGGAGGGCGCACTTACCGGTTTCTCTTCGAGAAACTGGCCTAAC
GGCCACCCTTCGGGCGGTGCGCTCTCCGAGGGCCATTGCATGGAGCCGAAAAGCAAAAGCAACAGCGAGG
CAGCATGGCGATTTATCACCTTACGGCGAAAACCGGCAGCAGGTCGGGCGGCCAATCGGCCAGGGCCAAG
GCCGACTACATCCAGCGCGAAGGCAAGTATGCCCGCGACATGGATGAAGTCTTGCACGCCGAATCCGGGC
ACATGCCGGAGTTCGTCGAGCGGCCCGCCGACTACTGGGATGCTGCCGACCTGTATGAACGCGCCAATGG
GCGGCTGTTCAAGGAGGTCGAATTTGCCCTGCCGGTCGAGCTGACCCTCGACCAGCAGAAGGCGCTGGCG
TCCGAGTTCGCCCAGCACCTGACCGGTGCCGAGCGCCTGCCGTATACGCTGGCCATCCATGCCGGTGGCG
GCGAGAACCCGCACTGCCACCTGATGATCTCCGAGCGGATCAATGACGGCATCGAGCGGCCCGCCGCTCA
GTGGTTCAAGCGGTACAACGGCAAGACCCCGGAGAAGGGCGGGGCACAGAAGACCGAAGCGCTCAAGCCC
AAGGCATGGCTTGAGCAGACCCGCGAGGCATGGGCCGACCATGCCAACCGGGCATTAGAGCGGGCTGGCC
ACGACGCCCGCATTGACCACAGAACACTTGAGGCGCAGGGCATCGAGCGCCTGCCCGGTGTTCACCTGGG
GCCGAACGTGGTGGAGATGGAAGGCCGGGGCATCCGCACCGACCGGGCAGACGTGGCCCTGAACATCGAC
ACCGCCAACGCCCAGATCATCGACTTACAGGAATACCGGGAGGCAATAGACCATGAACGCAATCGACAGA
GTGAAGAAATCCAGAGGCATCAACGAGTTAGCGGAGCAGATCGAACCGCTGGCCCAGAGCATGGCGACAC
TGGCCGACGAAGCCCGGCAGGTCATGAGCCAGACCCAGCAGGCCAGCGAGGCGCAGGCGGCGGAGTGGCT
GAAAGCCCAGCGCCAGACAGGGGCGGCATGGGTGGAGCTGGCCAAAGAGTTGCGGGAGGTAGCCGCCGAG
GTGAGCAGCGCCGCGCAGAGCGCCCGGAGCGCGTCGCGGGGGTGGCACTGGAAGCTATGGCTAACCGTGA
TGCTGGCTTCCATGATGCCTACGGTGGTGCTGCTGATCGCATCGTTGCTCTTGCTCGACCTGACGCCACT
GACAACCGAGGACGGCTCGATCTGGCTGCGCTTGGTGGCCCGATGAAGAACGACAGGACTTTGCAGGCCA
TAGGCCGACAGCTCAAGGCCATGGGCTGTGAGCGCTTCGATATCGGCGTCAGGGACGCCACCACCGGCCA
GATGATGAACCGGGAATGGTCAGCCGCCGAAGTGCTCCAGAACACGCCATGGCTCAAGCGGATGAATGCC
CAGGGCAATGACGTGTATATCAGGCCCGCCGAGCAGGAGCGGCATGGTCTGGTGCTGGTGGACGACCTCA
GCGAGTTTGACCTGGATGACATGAAAGCCGAGGGCCGGGAGCCTGCCCTGGTAGTGGAAACCAGCCCGAA
GAACTATCAGGCATGGGTCAAGGTGGCCGACGCCGCAGGCGGTGAACTTCGGGGGCAGATTGCCCGGACG
CTGGCCAGCGAGTACGACGCCGACCCGGCCAGCGCCGACAGCCGCCACTATGGCCGCTTGGCGGGCTTCA
CCAACCGCAAGGACAAGCACACCACCCGCGCCGGTTATCAGCCGTGGGTGCTGCTGCGTGAATCCAAGGG
CAAGACCGCCACCGCTGGCCCGGCGCTGGTGCAGCAGGCTGGCCAGCAGATCGAGCAGGCCCAGCGGCAG
CAGGAGAAGGCCCGCAGGCTGGCCAGCCTCGAACTGCCCGAGCGGCAGCTTAGCCGCCACCGGCGCACGG
CGCTGGACGAGTACCGCAGCGAGATGGCCGGGCTGGTCAAGCGCTTCGGTGATGACCTCAGCAAGTGCGA
CTTTATCGCCGCGCAGAAGCTGGCCAGCCGGGGCCGCAGTGCCGAGGAAATCGGCAAGGCCATGGCCGAG
GCCAGCCCAGCGCTGGCAGAGCGCAAGCCCGGCCACGAAGCGGATTACATCGAGCGCACCGTCAGCAAGG
TCATGGGTCTGCCCAGCGTCCAGCTTGCGCGGGCCGAGCTGGCACGGGCACCGGCACCCCGCCAGCGAGG
CATGGACAGGGGCGGGCCAGATTTCAGCATGTAGTGCTTGCGTTGGTACTCACGCCTGTTATACTATGAG
TACTCACGCACAGAAGGGGGTTTTATGGAATACGAAAAAAGCGCTTCAGGGTCGGTCTACCTGATCAAAA
GTGACAAGGGCTATTGGTTGCCCGGTGGCTTTGGTTATACGTCAAACAAGGCCGAGGCTGGCCGCTTTTC
AGTCGCTGATATGGCCAGCCTTAACCTTGACGGCTGCACCTTGTCCTTGTTCCGCGAAGACAAGCCTTTC
GGCCCCGGCAAGTTTCTCGGTGACTGATATGAAAGACCAAAAGGACAAGCAGACCGGCGACCTGCTGGCC
AGCCCTGACGCTGTACGCCAAGCGCGATATGCCGAGCGCATGAAGGCCAAAGGGATGCGTCAGCGCAAGT
TCTGGCTGACCGACGACGAATACGAGGCGCTGCGCGAGTGCCTGGAAGAACTCAGAGCGGCGCAGGGCGG
GGGTAGTGACCCCGCCAGCGCCTAACCACCAACTGCCTGCAAAGGAGGCAATCAATGGCTACCCATAAGC
CTATCAATATTCTGGAGGCGTTCGCAGCAGCGCCGCCACCGCTGGACTACGTTTTGCCCAACATGGTGGC
CGGTACGGTCGGGGCGCTGGTGTCGCCCGGTGGTGCCGGTAAATCCATGCTGGCCCTGCAACTGGCCGCA
CAGATTGCAGGCGGGCCGGATCTGCTGGAGGTGGGCGAACTGCCCACCGGCCCGGTGATCTACCTGCCCG
CCGAAGACCCGCCCACCGCCATTCATCACCGCCTGCACGCCCTTGGGGCGCACCTCAGCGCCGAGGAACG
GCAAGCCGTGGCTGACGGCCTGCTGATCCAGCCGCTGATCGGCAGCCTGCCCAACATCATGGCCCCGGAG
TGGTTCGACGGCCTCAAGCGCGCCGCCGAGGGCCGCCGCCTGATGGTGCTGGACACGCTGCGCCGGTTCC
ACATCGAGGAAGAAAACGCCAGCGGCCCCATGGCCCAGGTCATCGGTCGCATGGAGGCCATCGCCGCCGA
TACCGGGTGCTCTATCGTGTTCCTGCACCATGCCAGCAAGGGCGCGGCCATGATGGGCGCAGGCGACCAG
CAGCAGGCCAGCCGGGGCAGCTCGGTACTGGTCGATAACATCCGCTGGCAGTCCTACCTGTCGAGCATGA
CCAGCGCCGAGGCCGAGGAATGGGGTGTGGACGACGACCAGCGCCGGTTCTTCGTCCGCTTCGGTGTGAG
CAAGGCCAACTATGGCGCACCGTTCGCTGATCGGTGGTTCAGGCGGCATGACGGCGGGGTGCTCAAGCCC
GCCGTGCTGGAGAGGCAGCGCAAGAGCAAGGGGGTGCCCCGTGGTGAAGCCTAAGAACAAGCACAGCCTC
AGCCACGTCCGGCACGACCCGGCGCACTGTCTGGCCCCCGGCCTGTTCCGTGCCCTCAAGCGGGGCGAGC
GCAAGCGCAGCAAGCTGGACGTGACGTATGACTACGGCGACGGCAAGCGGATCGAGTTCAGCGGCCCGGA
GCCGCTGGGCGCTGATGATCTGCGCATCCTGCAAGGGCTGGTGGCCATGGCTGGGCCTAATGGCCTAGTG
CTTGGCCCGGAACCCAAGACCGAAGGCGGACGGCAGCTCCGGCTGTTCCTGGAACCCAAGTGGGAGGCCG
TCACCGCTGATGCCATGGTGGTCAAAGGTAGCTATCGGGCGCTGGCAAAGGAAATCGGGGCAGAGGTCGA
TAGTGGTGGGGCGCTCAAGCACATACAGGACTGCATCGAGCGCCTTTGGAAGGTATCCATCATCGCCCAG
AATGGCCGCAAGCGGCAGGGGTTTCGGCTGCTGTCGGAGTACGCCAGCGACGAGGCGGACGGGCGCCTGT
ACGTGGCCCTGAACCCCTTGATCGCGCAGGCCGTCATGGGTGGCGGCCAGCATGTGCGCATCAGCATGGA
CGAGGTGCGGGCGCTGGACAGCGAAACCGCCCGCCTGCTGCACCAGCGGCTGTGTGGCTGGATCGACCCC
GGCAAAACCGGCAAGGCTTCCATAGATACCTTGTGCGGCTATGTCTGGCCGTCAGAGGCCAGTGGTTCGA
CCATGCGCAAGCGCCGCCAGCGGGTGCGCGAGGCGTTGCCGGAGCTGGTCGCGCTGGGCTGGACGGTAAC
CGAGTTCGCGGCGGGCAAGTACGACATCACCCGGCCCAAGGCGGCAGGCTGACCCCCCCCACTCTATTGT
AAACAAGACATTTTTATCTTTTATATTCAATGGCTTATTTTCCTGCTAATTGGTAATACCATGGTACCGC
TCTGCCAGTGTTACAACCAATTAACCAATTCTGATTAGAAAAACTCATCGAGCATCAAATGAAACTGCAA
TTTATTCATATCAGGATTATCAATACCATATTTTTGAAAAAGCCGTTTCTGTAATGAAGGAGAAAACTCA
CCGAGGCAGTTCCATAGGATGGCAAGATCCTGGTATCGGTCT
Features (pLannotate 1.2.2; 18 found; start..end, strand, type, name):
    823..1683    -  CDS            AmpR: β-lactamase; bla; confers resistance to ampicillin, carbenicillin, and related antibiotics
   1684..1788    -  promoter       AmpR promoter: bla
   1878..1921    -  terminator     bacterial terminator: putative bacterial transcription terminator
   1924..1945    +  misc_feature   BioBrick prefix: BioBrick prefix for parts that do not start with "ATG"
   1977..2279    -  CDS            ccdB: CCDB_ECOLI - Also known as G, letB, letD. Experimental evidence at protein level: Swiss-Prot protein existence level 1. Toxic component of a type II toxin-antitoxin (TA) system, functioning in plasmid maintainence. Responsible for the post- segregational killing (PSK) of plasmid-free cells, also referred to as a plasmid addiction system. Half-life of over 2 hours. Cell killing by CcdB is accompanied by filamentation, defects in chromosome and plasmid segregation, defects in cell division, formation of anucleate cells, decreased DNA synthesis and plasmid loss. Interferes with the activity of DN
   2284..2442    -  CDS            ccdA (fragment): CCDA_ECO57 - Also known as H, letA. Experimental evidence at protein level: Swiss-Prot protein existence level 1. Antitoxin component of a type II toxin-antitoxin (TA) system which inhibits the post-segregational killing (PSK) of plasmid-free cells, also referred to as a plasmid addiction system. Binds to and blocks the activity of CcdB; will also remove bound CcdB protein from the CcdB-GyrA complex by forming a CcdA-CcdB complex, a process termed rejuvenation. Functions as a transcriptional corepressor for the ccdAB operon, repression also requires CcdB (By similarity). From Escherichia coli
   2533..2619    -  intron         PDK intron (fragment): pdk; modified pyruvate orthophosphate dikinase intron from Flaveria trinervia 3.0
   2621..2641    +  misc_feature   BioBrick suffix: universal suffix for all parts
   2642..2699    +  terminator     his operon terminator: This putative transcriptin terminator from the E. coli his operon has a 2-bp deletion introduced during synthesis. Its efficiency has not been determined.
   2881..3275    -  rep_origin     RSF1010 oriV: replication origin of the broad-host-range plasmid RSF1010; requires the RSF1010 RepA/B/C proteins for replication (Scholz et al., 1989)
   3305..3586    -  CDS            mobC: MOBC_ECOLX - Protein predicted: Swiss-Prot protein existence level 4. This protein is essential to promote the specific transfer of the plasmid in the presence of conjugative plasmids. From Escherichia coli.
   3617..3704    +  oriT           RSF1010 oriT: origin of transfer of the broad-host-range plasmid RSF1010 (Scholz et al., 1989)
   4533..4943    +  CDS            mobB: MOBB2_ECOLX - Protein predicted: Swiss-Prot protein existence level 4. This protein is essential to promote the specific transfer of the plasmid in the presence of conjugative plasmids. From Escherichia coli.
   4943..5914    +  CDS            RSF1010 RepB: replication protein B of the broad-host-range plasmid RSF1010 (Scholz et al., 1989); repB
   6357..6431    +  ncRNA          Plasmid R1162: Accession: RF00043 - R1162-like plasmid antisense RNA
   6425..7264    +  CDS            RSF1010 RepA: replication protein A of the broad-host-range plasmid RSF1010 (Scholz et al., 1989); repA
   7251..8102    +  CDS            RSF1010 RepC (fragment): replication protein C of the broad-host-range plasmid RSF1010 (Scholz et al., 1989); repC
   8225..668     -  CDS            KanR (across the origin): aminoglycoside phosphotransferase; aph(3')-Ia; confers resistance to kanamycin in bacteria or G418 (Geneticin®) in eukaryotes
