[The description below was written by a language model from this plasmid's Addgene catalogue record and pLannotate feature annotations shown in this document.]
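Description:
pPMQAK1 is a low-copy, broad-host-range bacterial shuttle vector built for BioBrick-standard cloning and intended for use in cyanobacteria as well as E. coli. It was assembled by joining the RSF1010 replicon amplified from pAWG1.1 to a fragment of pSB1AK3 that supplies the BioBrick cloning site and two resistance cassettes, giving an 8,372 bp plasmid. Replication depends on the RSF1010 oriV together with the plasmid-encoded RepA, RepB and RepC proteins, which make the replicon largely independent of host-specific factors and account for its wide host range. The annotated oriT and the mobB and mobC genes indicate that the plasmid can be mobilised by conjugation when a helper conjugative plasmid is present. Selection is by ampicillin (β-lactamase with its own promoter) and kanamycin (aph(3')-Ia, which spans the sequence numbering origin).

The cloning region is arranged as AatII-EcoRI-XbaI-ccdB-BamHI-SpeI-PstI, bounded by the BioBrick prefix and suffix and flanked on both sides by transcription terminators that help insulate inserted parts from read-through. The placeholder is the BBa_P1010 part encoding the CcdB gyrase toxin (with an adjacent ccdA fragment), which replaced the original BBa_B0015 terminator part. Because CcdB kills ordinary E. coli strains, the empty vector is maintained in the ccdB-tolerant strain DB3.1, and replacing the cassette with a BioBrick part provides negative selection against uncut or religated vector. A short hit to a plant PDK intron within this cassette is probably an annotation artefact. The vector carries no expression promoter of its own for the insert; promoters, ribosome binding sites and coding parts are supplied as BioBricks, making it a chassis for characterising synthetic biology parts and devices in cyanobacterial hosts.
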