Addgene plasmid #26052: pPMQAK1
Depositing lab: Peter Lindblad. Publication: Design and characterization of molecular tools for a Synthetic Biology approach towards developing cyanobacterial biotechnology. Huang HH, Camsund D, Lindblad P, Heidorn T. Nucleic Acids Res. 2010 May . 38(8):2577-93. 10.1093/nar/gkq164 PubMed 20236988.
Backbone
  Vector backbone: RSF1010 derivative pAWG1.1 + pSB1AK3-BBa_B0015
  Backbone size w/o insert (bp): 8372
  Vector type: Bacterial Expression
  Selectable markers: Neomycin (select with G418)
Growth in bacteria
  Bacterial resistance: Ampicillin and Kanamycin, 100 & 50 μg/mL
  Growth temperature: 37°C
  Growth strain: DB3.1
  Growth instructions: DB3.1
  Copy number: Low Copy
Gene/Insert
  Gene/Insert name: BioBrick-compatible cyanobacterial shuttle vector
  Cloning method: Restriction Enzyme; 5′ cloning site see comments section (not destroyed); 3′ cloning site see comments section (not destroyed)
  Sequencing primers: 5′ Amp-R
Terms and licenses: Academic/Nonprofit Terms; Industry Terms: Not Available to Industry
Depositor comments: RSF1010 replicon from pAWG1.1 was PCR amplified with pAWG02-MunI-f and pAWG02-KpnI-r. A 2434bp fragment containing BioBrick cloning site and cassettes encoding resistance for ampicillin and kanamycin were PCR-amplified from pSB1AK3-BBa_B0015 with pSB03-KpnI-f and pSB03-MunI-r primers (see publication for primer sequences). These PCR products were cloned together to form the plasmid pPMQAK1-BBa_B0015. The BioBrick part BBa_B0015 was exchanged with part BBa_P1010 (encoding ccdB) using the EcoRI and PstI sites of the BioBrick cloning site. pPMQAK1 multiple cloning site: AatII-EcoRI-XbaI-ccdB gene-BamHI-SpeI-PstI. The ccdB gene is removed by cloning a BioBrick part into the cloning site. For information on using BioBrick vectors see: Shetty RP, Endy D, Knight TF Jr. Engineering BioBrick vectors from BioBrick parts. J. Biol. Eng. (2008) 2:5
How to cite: pPMQAK1 was a gift from Peter Lindblad (Addgene plasmid # 26052)
