>Addgene plasmid #26052 | pPMQAK1 | addgene partial sequence | sequence record 31760 | 26052 with Amp-R
AAACGTTCTTCGGGGCGAAAACTCTCAAGGATCTTACCGCTGTTGAGATCCAGTTCGATGTAACCCACTC
GTGCACCCAACTGATCTTCAGCATCTTTTACTTTCACCAGCGTTTCTGGGTGAGCAAAAACAGGAAGGCA
AAATGCCGCAAAAAAGGGAATAAGGGCGACACGGAAATGTTGAATACTCATACTCTTCCTTTTTCAATAT
TATTGAAGCATTTATCAGGGTTATTGTCTCATGAGCGGATACATATTTGAATGTATTTAGAAAAATAAAC
AAATAGGGGTTCCGCGCACATTTCCCCGAAAAGTGCCACCTGACGTCTAAGAAACCATTATTATCATGAC
ATTAACCTATAAAAATAGGCGTATCACGAGGCAGAATTTCAGATAAAAAAAATCCTTAGCTTTCGCTAAG
GATGATTTCTGGAATTCGCGGCCGCTTCTAGAGACTGGCTGTGTATAAGGGAGCCTGACATTTATATTCC
CCAGAACATCAGGTTAATGGCGTTTTTGATGTCATTTTCGCGGTGGCTGAGATCAGCCACTTCTTCCCCG
ATAACGGAGACCGG
