>Addgene plasmid #26052 | pPMQAK1 | addgene partial sequence | sequence record 78188 | pBbC6c-R 5'-ATTACCGCCTTTGAGTGAGC-3'
GCGAGTCAGTGAGCGAGGAAGCCTGCATAACGCGAAGTAATCTTTTCGGTTTTAAAGAAAAAGGGCAGGG
TGGTGACACCTTGCCCTTTTTTGCCGGACTGCAGCGGCCGCTACTAGTAACGCGTGGATCCGGCTTACTA
AAAGCCAGATAACAGTATGCGTATTTGCGCGCTGATTTTTGCGGTATAAGAATATATACTGATATGTATA
CCCGAAGTATGTCAAAAAGAGGTATGCTATGAAGCAGCGTATTACAGTGACAGTTGACAGCGACAGCTAT
CAGTTGCTCAAGGCATATATGATGTCAATATCTCCGGTCTGGTAAGCGCAACCATGCAGAATGAAGCCCG
TCGTCTGCGTGCCGAACGCTGGAAAGCGGAAAATCAGGAAGGGATGGCTGAGGTCGCCCGGTTTATTGAA
ATGAACGGCTCTTTTGCTGACGAGAACAGGGGCTGGTGAAATGCAGTTTAAGGTTTACACCTATAAAAGA
GAGAGCCGTTATCGTCTGTTTGTGGATGTACAGAGTGATATTATTGACACGCCCGGGCGACGGATGGTGA
TCCCCCTGGCCAGTGCACGTCTGCTGTCAGATAAAGTCTCCCGTGAACTTTACCCGGTGGTGCATATCGG
GGATGAAAGCTGGCGCATGATGACCACCGATATGGCCAGTGTGCCGGTCTCCGTTATCGGGGAAGAAGTG
GCTGATCTCAGCCACCGCGAAAATGACATCAAAAACGCCATTAACCTGATGTTCTGGGGAATATAAATGT
CAGGCTCCCTTATACACAGCCAGTCTCTAGAAGCGGCCGCGAATTCCAGAAATCATCCTTAGCGAAAGCT
AAGGATTTTTTT
